Addgene plasmid #190158: pAurora
Purpose: (Empty Backbone) Regulates bacterial expression of target gene in blue-light-activated manner. Based on Nakamurella multipartita PAL.
Depositing lab: Andreas Moeglich. Depositing organization: Universitaet Bayreuth. Publication: Light-Dependent Control of Bacterial Expression at the mRNA Level. Ranzani AT, Wehrmann M, Kaiser J, Juraschitz M, Weber AM, Pietruschka G, Gerken U, Mayer G, Moglich A. ACS Synth Biol. 2022 Oct 21;11(10):3482-3492. doi: 10.1021/acssynbio.2c00365. Epub 2022 Sep 21. PubMed 36129831.
Backbone
  Vector backbone: pUC
  Vector type: Bacterial Expression
  Tag / fusion protein: His6 tag (N terminal on backbone)
Growth in bacteria
  Bacterial resistance: Spectinomycin and Streptomycin, 50 & 50 μg/mL
  Growth temperature: 37°C
  Growth strain: DH5alpha
  Copy number: Unknown
Gene/Insert
  Cloning method: Restriction Enzyme
  Sequencing primers: 3′ tttgatgcctggcagttccc
Terms and licenses: Academic/Nonprofit Terms; Industry Terms: Not Available to Industry
How to cite: pAurora was a gift from Andreas Moeglich (Addgene plasmid # 190158 ; http://n2t.net/addgene:190158 ; RRID:Addgene_190158)
