[The description below was written by a language model from this plasmid's Addgene catalogue record and pLannotate feature annotations shown in this document.]
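Description:
pAurora is an empty bacterial expression backbone for switching on a target gene in E. coli with blue light. It is built around PAL, the light-responsive RNA-binding photoreceptor from Nakamurella multipartita, and acts at the mRNA level. The catalogue lists the backbone as pUC, but the annotated 6,232-nt sequence shows a CloDF13 (CDF) origin, which is compatible with plasmids carrying other common origins. Selection relies on the aadA (SmR) gene, driven by a bla promoter, which confers spectinomycin and streptomycin resistance.

The feature table indicates a three-stage, inverter-type circuit. An araC gene and a divergent araBAD promoter provide arabinose-inducible transcription of a downstream open reading frame. The annotation software recognises only part of this frame, as a LOV-domain match to a Brucella photoreceptor; it most plausibly corresponds to the LOV module of PAL, although PAL itself is not annotated. This unit ends at a T7 terminator. Next comes a fragment resembling the PLtetO-1 promoter, followed by the lambda cI repressor fused to an LVA-variant ssrA degradation tag, which makes the repressor short-lived, and then rrnB T1 and T7Te terminators. The last unit is the target-gene cassette: a T7 gene 10 ribosome binding site, an N-terminal His6 tag, a thrombin cleavage site and a restriction cloning region, closed by the rrnB T1/T2 terminator region. Its promoter is not annotated.

The stated purpose suggests that light-activated PAL suppresses cI expression at the mRNA level, so that the unstable repressor decays and the target cassette is derepressed. The record does not spell out this mechanism. The plasmid is used to clone a gene of interest for blue-light-activated expression of a His-tagged product.
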