Features (pLannotate 1.2.2; 20 found; start..end, strand, type, name):
     22..270     +  promoter       araBAD promoter (fragment): araBAD; promoter of the L-arabinose operon of E. coli; the araC regulatory gene is transcribed in the opposite direction (Guzman et al., 1995)
   1142..1492    +  CDS            LOVHK_BRUA2 (fragment): Experimental evidence at protein level: Swiss-Prot protein existence level 1. Photosensitive kinase that is involved in increased bacterial virulence upon exposure to light. Once ejected from an infected animal host, sunlight acts as an environmental signal that increases the virulence of the bacterium, preparing it for infection of the next host (By similarity). This photoreceptor protein is directly related to the bacterium's survival and replication within host macrophages, as it is required for optimal replication of bacteria inside macrophages. From Brucella abortus (strain 2308).
   1508..1557    +  CDS            SET1 (fragment): solubility-enhancement tag derived from T7 phage gene 10B
   1565..1612    +  terminator     T7 terminator: transcription terminator for bacteriophage T7 RNA polymerase
   1747..1767    +  promoter       PLtetO-1 promoter (fragment): modified phage lambda PL promoter with tet operator sites (Lutz and Bujard, 1997)
   1827..2537    +  CDS            cI (sequence partly withheld): RPC1_LAMBD - Experimental evidence at protein level: Swiss-Prot protein existence level 1. Acts as a transcriptional repressor that allows virus to establish and maintain latency. Prevents both the viral DNA replication and the exit programs. Clamps the two operator OL (operator left made of OL1, OL2 and OL3 sites) and OR (operator right made of OR1, OR2 and OR3 sites) together by binding to them and arranging the intervening DNA in a loop. This step allows repression of lytic pR and pL promoters by binding to OL1, OL2, OR1 and OR2 simultaneously. The binding of cI on OR2 additionally activate
   2538..2570    +  CDS            ssrA tag (LVA): C-terminal peptide that mediates degradation in bacteria through the ClpXP and ClpAP proteases (McGinness et al., 2006) mutant LVA variant that confers accelerated degradation under some conditions (Andersen et al., 1998)
   2618..2689    +  terminator     rrnB T1 terminator: transcription terminator T1 from the E. coli rrnB gene
   2705..2732    +  terminator     T7Te terminator: phage T7 early transcription terminator
   2808..2830    +  RBS            RBS: efficient ribosome binding site from bacteriophage T7 gene 10 (Olins and Rangwala, 1989)
   2849..2865    +  CDS            capTEV™ (fragment): composite tag for in vivo biotinylation, TEV protease cleavage, and 6xHis tagging
   2876..2893    +  CDS            thrombin site: thrombin recognition and cleavage site
   2954..3069    +  ncRNA          5S rRNA: Accession: RF00001 - 5S ribosomal RNA
   3073..3159    +  terminator     rrnB T1 terminator: Escherichia coli rrnB; transcription terminator T1 from the E. coli rrnB gene
   3251..3278    +  terminator     rrnB T2 terminator: transcription terminator T2 from the E. coli rrnB gene
   3297..3340    +  promoter       AmpR promoter (fragment): bla
   3479..4270    -  CDS            SmR: aminoglycoside adenylyltransferase (Murphy, 1985); aadA; confers resistance to spectinomycin and streptomycin
   4271..4362    -  promoter       AmpR promoter: bla
   4410..5148    -  rep_origin     CloDF13 ori: Plasmids containing the CloDF13 (CDF) origin of replication can be propagated in E. coli cells that contain additional plasmids with compatible origins.
   5349..6227    -  CDS            araC: L-arabinose regulatory protein; araC
>Addgene plasmid #190158 | pAurora | addgene full sequence | sequence record 382849 | Addgene NGS Result
TCATACTCCCGCCATTCAGAGAAGAAACCAATTGTCCATATTGCATCAGACATTGCCGTCACTGCGTCTT
TTACTGGCTCTTCTCGCTAACCAAACCGGTAACCCCGCTTATTAAAAGCATTCTGTAACAAAGCGGGACC
AAAGCCATGACAAAAACGCGTAACAAAAGTGTCTATAATCACGGCAGAAAAGTCCACATTGATTATTTGC
ACGGCGTCACACTTTGCTATGCCATAGCATTTTTATCCATAAGATTAGCGGATCCTACCTTTTTAAAAAA
TTCATTTGCTAAACGCTTCAAATTCTCGTATAATTACTTTTCTCCATACCCGTTTTTTGGGCTAACCCGC
CGAAACCTAAGGAAATACATAGTATGAAAGTTAATCGTCCGGCAGAACGTGCCAGCTTTGGTAGCTTTGT
TCTGGATGCAGGTAGCGCACGTTTTGTTGGTAGTGATGAACTGGCACTGGTTCTGGGTTTTGCACCGGGT
GATGTTGTTCTGACACCGGCAGTTGTTCTGGCACATCTGCATCCTGATGATCGTCTGGAATGGCAGGCAG
GTCTGCAGCGTTGTCTGGCAACCGGTCGTCCGGTGGTTGTTAATCATCTGCTGCTGACCGCAGAAGCAGA
ACCGCGTCCGGCAATGACAACCCTGACCGCACTGACCGAACAGGATCGTGTGCGTGCAGTTACCGGTGTT
ATTACCGATCTGAGCGATCGTGTTCGTCGTGCAACCGAAGCAGAAATTCGTCAGGCAGTTCGTGCAGCAG
CAGCAACCCGTAGCGAAATTGATCAGGCAAAAGGTATTGTTATGGCAGCCTTTGATGTTGATGCAGATCA
GGCATTTGCACTGCTGAAATGGCATAGCAGCCAGAGCAATCGTAAACTGCGTGATCTGGCCACCGGTATG
ATTGAAGGTCTGGCAGCAGCCAATAGCGCACTGCCGCTGCGTCGTCGTCTGAGCACCGTTTTTACCGATA
TGGGTTGTCCGGCACCGAGCACCAAAGGTTGGACCGTTCCGGTGACCGATATTGGTCTGCCTCCGACCAG
CGGTCTGATTCCGACAGCACTGCTGCCTGGTATTCTGACCCGTGCAGCACATGATGCAAGCGTTGCAATT
ACCGTTGCAGATGTTACCGCACCGGATCAGCCTCTGGTTTATGCAAATCCTGCATTTGAACGTCTGACCG
GTTATGCAGCAGCCGAAGTTCTGGGTCGTAATTGTCGTTTTCTGCAGGCAGAAAGCGGTGATCCGCATGA
ACGTAGCGCAATTCGTAGCGCCATTGCAAATGGTGATGCAGTGACCACACTGATTCGTAATTTTCGTCAG
GATGGTCATGCCTTTTGGAACGAATTTCATCTGAGTCCGGTTCGTAATGGTGCAGGTCGTGTTACCCATT
ACATTGGTTATCAGCTGGATGTGACCGAACGTGTTGAACGTGATCAGCAGCTGGAACAGCTGGCAAGCGA
ACAGAAACTGATTTCTGAAGAAGATCTGTAAGATCCGGCTGCTAACAAAGCCCGAAAGGAAGCTGAGTTG
GCTGCTGCCACCGCTGAGCAATAACTAGCATAACCCCTTGGGGCCTCTAAACGGGTCTTGAGGGGTTTTT
TGCTCGGCCGCACTCGAGAGCTTGGCTGTTTTGGCGGATGAGAGAAGATTTTCAGCCTGATACAGATTAA
ATCAGAACGCAGAAGCGGTCTGATAAAACAGAATTTGCCGGTGTTGACATAAATACCACTGGCGGTGATA
CTGAGCACATCAGCAGGCCCCTCTAGAAATAATTTTGTTTAACTTTAAATCTTCAGCAGCGAGGAGGAGA
TATACCATGAGCACAAAAAAGAAA
[261 nt withheld, positions 1845-2105]
ATGCAGCCGTCACTTAGAAGTGAGTATGAGTACCCTGTTTTTTCTCATGTTCAGGCAGGGATGTTCTCAC
CTGAGCTTAGAACCTTTACCAAAGGTGATGCGGAGAGATGGGTAAGCACAACCAAAAAAGCCAGTGATTC
TGCATTCTGGCTTGAGGTTGAAGGTAATTCCATGACCGCACCAACAGGCTCCAAGCCAAGCTTTCCTGAC
GGAATGTTAATTCTCGTTGACCCTGAGCAGGCTGTTGAGCCAGGTGATTTCTGCATAGCCAGACTTGGGG
GTGATGAGTTTACCTTCAAGAAACTGATCAGGGATAGCGGTCAGGTGTTTTTACAACCACTAAACCCACA
GTACCCAATGATCCCATGCAATGAGAGTTGTTCCGTTGTGGGGAAAGTTATCGCTAGTCAGTGGCCTGAA
GAGACGTTTGGCGCTGCAAACGACGAAAACTACGCTTTAGTAGCTTAATAACGCTGATAGTGCTAGTGTA
GATCGCTACTAGAGCCAGGCATCAAATAAAACGAAAGGCTCAGTCGAAAGACTGGGCCTTTCGTTTTATC
TGTTGTTTGTCGGTGAACGCTCTCTACTAGAGTCACACTGGCTCACCTTCGGGTGGGCCTTTCTGCGTTT
ATATACTAGAGTAACACCGTGCGTGTTGACTATTTTACCTCTGGCGGTGATAATGGTTGCTCTAGAAATA
ATTTTGTTTAACTTTAAGAAGGAGATATACCATGGGCAGCAGCCATCATCATCATCATCACAGCAGCGGC
CTGGTGCCGCGCGGCAGCCATATGGGATCCGAATTCGAGCTCCGTCGACAAGCTTGCGGCCGCACTCGAG
CATGAGATCCCTGGCGGCAGTAGCGCGGTGGTCCCACCTGACCCCATGCCGAACTCAGAAGTGAAACGCC
GTAGCGCCGATGGTAGTGTGGGGTCTCCCCATGCGAGAGTAGGGAACTGCCAGGCATCAAATAAAACGAA
AGGCTCAGTCGAAAGACTGGGCCTTTCGTTTTATCTGTTGTTTGTCGGTGAACGCTCTCCTGAGTAGGAC
AAATCCGCCGGGAGCGGATTTGAACGTTGCGAAGCAACGGCCCGGAGGGTGGCGGGCAGGACGCCCGCCA
TAAACTGCCAGGCATCAAATTAAGCAGAAGGCCATCCTGACGGATGGCCTTTTTGCGTTTCTACAAACTC
TTTTGTTTATTTTTCTAAATACATTCAAATATGTATCCGCTCATGGACACTGCTTCCGGTAGTCAATAAA
CCGGTAAACCAGCAATAGACATAAGCGGCTATTTAACGACCCTGCCCTGAACCGACGACCGGGTCATCGT
GGCCGGATCTTGCGGCCCCTCGGCTTGAACGAATTGTTAGACATTATTTGCCGACTACCTTGGTGATCTC
GCCTTTCACGTAGTGGACAAATTCTTCCAACTGATCTGCGCGCGAGGCCAAGCGATCTTCTTCTTGTCCA
AGATAAGCCTGTCTAGCTTCAAGTATGACGGGCTGATACTGGGCCGGCAGGCGCTCCATTGCCCAGTCGG
CAGCGACATCCTTCGGCGCGATTTTGCCGGTTACTGCGCTGTACCAAATGCGGGACAACGTAAGCACTAC
ATTTCGCTCATCGCCAGCCCAGTCGGGCGGCGAGTTCCATAGCGTTAAGGTTTCATTTAGCGCCTCAAAT
AGATCCTGTTCAGGAACCGGATCAAAGAGTTCCTCCGCCGCTGGACCTACCAAGGCAACGCTATGTTCTC
TTGCTTTTGTCAGCAAGATAGCCAGATCAATGTCGATCGTGGCTGGCTCGAAGATACCTGCAAGAATGTC
ATTGCGCTGCCATTCTCCAAATTGCAGTTCGCGCTTAGCTGGATAACGCCACGGAATGATGTCGTCGTGC
ACAACAATGGTGACTTCTACAGCGCGGAGAATCTCGCTCTCTCCAGGGGAAGCCGAAGTTTCCAAAAGGT
CGTTGATCAAAGCTCGCCGCGTTGTTTCATCAAGCCTTACGGTCACCGTAACCAGCAAATCAATATCACT
GTGTGGCTTCAGGCCGCCATCCACTGCGGAGCCGTACAAATGTACGGCCAGCAACGTCGGTTCGAGATGG
CGCTCGATGACGCCAACTACCTCTGATAGTTGAGTCGATACTTCGGCGATCACCGCTTCCCTCATACTCT
TCCTTTTTCAATATTATTGAAGCATTTATCAGGGTTATTGTCTCATGAGCGGATACATATTTGAATGTAT
TTAGAAAAATAAACAAATAGCTAGCTCACTCGGTCGCTACGCTCCGGGCGTGAGACTGCGGCGGGCGCTG
CGGACACATACAAAGTTACCCACAGATTCCGTGGATAAGCAGGGGACTAACATGTGAGGCAAAACAGCAG
GGCCGCGCCGGTGGCGTTTTTCCATAGGCTCCGCCCTCCTGCCAGAGTTCACATAAACAGACGCTTTTCC
GGTGCATCTGTGGGAGCCGTGAGGCTCAACCATGAATCTGACAGTACGGGCGAAACCCGACAGGACTTAA
AGATCCCCACCGTTTCCGGCGGGTCGCTCCCTCTTGCGCTCTCCTGTTCCGACCCTGCCGTTTACCGGAT
ACCTGTTCCGCCTTTCTCCCTTACGGGAAGTGTGGCGCTTTCTCATAGCTCACACACTGGTATCTCGGCT
CGGTGTAGGTCGTTCGCTCCAAGCTGGGCTGTAAGCAAGAACTCCCCGTTCAGCCCGACTGCTGCGCCTT
ATCCGGTAACTGTTCACTTGAGTCCAACCCGGAAAAGCACGGTAAAACGCCACTGGCAGCAGCCATTGGT
AACTGGGAGTTCGCAGAGGATTTGTTTAGCTAAACACGCGGTTGCTCTTGAAGTGTGCGCCAAAGTCCGG
CTACACTGGAAGGACAGATTTGGTTGCTGTGCTCTGCGAAAGCCAGTTACCACGGTTAAGCAGTTCCCCA
ACTGACTTAACCTTCGATCAAACCACCTCCCCAGGTGGTTTTTTCGTTTACAGGGCAAAAGATTACGCGC
AGAAAAAAAGGATCTCAAGAAGATCCTTTGATCTTTTCTACTGAACCGCTCTAGATTTCAGTGCAATTTA
TCTCTTCAAATGTAGCACCTGAAGTCAGCCCCATACGATATAAGTTGTAATTCTCATGTTAGTCAGCCCC
GCATGCATAATGTGCCTGTCAAATGGACGAAGCAGGGATTCTGCAAACCCTATGCTACTCCGTCAAGCCG
TCAATTGTCTGATTCGTTACCAATTATGACAACTTGACGGCTACATCATTCACTTTTTCTTCACAACCGG
CACGGAACTCGCTCGGGCTGGCCCCGGTGCATTTTTTAAATACCCGCGAGAAATAGAGTTGATCGTCAAA
ACCAACATTGCGACCGACGGTGGCGATAGGCATCCGGGTGGTGCTCAAAAGCAGCTTCGCCTGGCTGATA
CGTTGGTCCTCGCGCCAGCTTAAGACGCTAATCCCTAACTGCTGGCGGAAAAGATGTGACAGACGCGACG
GCGACAAGCAAACATGCTGTGCGACGCTGGCGATATCAAAATTGCTGTCTGCCAGGTGATCGCTGATGTA
CTGACAAGCCTCGCGTACCCGATTATCCATCGGTGGATGGAGCGACTCGTTAATCGCTTCCATGCGCCGC
AGTAACAATTGCTCAAGCAGATTTATCGCCAGCAGCTCCGAATAGCGCCCTTCCCCTTGCCCGGCGTTAA
TGATTTGCCCAAACAGGTCGCTGAAATGCGGCTGGTGCGCTTCATCCGGGCGAAAGAACCCCGTATTGGC
AAATATTGACGGCCAGTTAAGCCATTCATGCCAGTAGGCGCGCGGACGAAAGTAAACCCACTGGTGATAC
CATTCGCGAGCCTCCGGATGACGACCGTAGTGATGAATCTCTCCTGGCGGGAACAGCAAAATATCACCCG
GTCGGCAAACAAATTCTCGTCCCTGATTTTTCACCACCCCCTGACCGCGAATGGTGAGATTGAGAATATA
ACCTTTCATTCCCAGCGGTCGGTCGATAAAAAAATCGAGATAACCGTTGGCCTCAATCGGCGTTAAACCC
GCCACCAGATGGGCATTAAACGAGTATCCCGGCAGCAGGGGATCATTTTGCGCTTCAGCCATACTTT
